Addgene plasmid #27203: pMLM802
Depositing lab: Keith Joung. Depositing organization: Massachusetts General Hospital. Publication: An improved zinc-finger nuclease architecture for highly specific genome editing. Miller JC, Holmes MC, Wang J, Guschin DY, Lee YL, Rupniewski I, Beausejour CM, Waite AJ, Wang NS, Kim KA, Gregory PD, Pabo CO, Rebar EJ. Nat Biotechnol. 2007 Jul . 25(7):778-85. 10.1038/nbt1319 PubMed 17603475.
Backbone
  Vector backbone: pMLM802
  Backbone size w/o insert (bp): 5727
  Vector type: Mammalian Expression ; zebrafish expression
Growth in bacteria
  Bacterial resistance: Ampicillin, 100 μg/mL
  Growth temperature: 37°C
  Growth strain: XL1 Blue
  Growth instructions: Grow in XL1 Blue
  Copy number: High Copy
Gene/Insert
  Gene/Insert name: FokI endonuclease
  Tag / fusion protein: FLAG (N terminal on insert)
  Cloning method: Restriction Enzyme; 5′ cloning site XbaI (not destroyed); 3′ cloning site NotI (not destroyed)
  Sequencing primers: 5′ CMV-F
Terms and licenses: Academic/Nonprofit Terms; Industry Terms: Not Available to Industry
Depositor comments: For expression of a "-" heterodimeric FokI domain. (Miller et al., Nat Biotech 2007) in mammalian cells or zebrafish for ZFN targets with a 7bp spacer (Handel et al 2008, Mol Ther). To clone a zinc finger array into this plasmid, perform the following steps: (1) amplify the zinc finger array coding sequence from a B2H expression vector by PCR using primers OMM429 (5’-GATGACAAATCTAGACCCGGGGAGCG-3’) and OMM430 (5’-CTGCGGCCGCACCGGGTCCTGTGTGGGTTTTTAGGTG-3’), (2) digest the resulting PCR fragment with XbaI and NotI, and (3) clone the digested fragment into MLM802 vector backbone that has been digested with XbaI and NotI. The resulting plasmid will encode a ZFN that can be paired with a ZFN cloned into expression vector MLM800 to target a ZFN target site with a 7 bp spacer (Handel et al. 2008, Mol Ther.). The difference between pMLM800/802 and pMLM290/292 is the length of the “spacer” sequence in the full ZFN target site. If the spacer is 7 bp, scientists should use pMLM800/802. If the spacer is 5 or 6 bps, scientists should use pMLM290/292.
How to cite: pMLM802 was a gift from Keith Joung (Addgene plasmid # 27203 ; http://n2t.net/addgene:27203 ; RRID:Addgene_27203)
