[The description below was written by a language model from this plasmid's Addgene catalogue record and pLannotate feature annotations shown in this document.]
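Description:
pMLM802 is a 5,727 bp recipient vector for building zinc-finger nuclease (ZFN) expression constructs for use in mammalian cells or zebrafish. It is a high-copy plasmid that replicates in E. coli from a ColE1/pUC-type origin under ampicillin selection (AmpR with its own bla promoter). It also carries an f1 origin. A second cassette places a blasticidin S deaminase gene downstream of both the SV40 early promoter and the bacterial EM7 promoter, followed by an SV40 poly(A) signal, which could in principle allow blasticidin selection. The short bleomycin-resistance fragments, lac promoter/operator, lacI fragment and bom fragment appear to be backbone remnants.

The expression unit is driven by the CMV immediate-early enhancer and promoter, followed by a T7 promoter that could support in vitro transcription, although the record does not state this use. The coding region begins with an N-terminal FLAG tag (annotated as a partial 3xFLAG match) and continues into the FokI cleavage domain, the nonspecific nuclease domain that must dimerize to cut DNA. According to the depositor, this is the "-" member of an obligate heterodimer FokI pair. A V5 tag sequence is annotated just after FokI, though the record does not say whether it is translated, and a bGH poly(A) signal ends the unit.

A zinc-finger array is amplified by PCR and inserted between the retained XbaI and NotI sites to create a complete ZFN. That ZFN is paired with one built in the companion vector pMLM800 to cleave sites whose half-sites are separated by a 7 bp spacer. The related pMLM290/292 pair is intended for 5 or 6 bp spacers.
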