Features (pLannotate 1.2.2; 24 found; start..end, strand, type, name):
     36..80      -  misc_feature   bom (fragment): basis of mobility region from pBR322
    235..614     +  enhancer       CMV enhancer: human cytomegalovirus immediate early enhancer
    615..818     +  promoter       CMV promoter: human cytomegalovirus (CMV) immediate early promoter
    814..847     +  LTR            5' LTR (truncated) (fragment): truncated 5' long terminal repeat (LTR) from HIV-1
    863..881     +  promoter       T7 promoter: promoter for bacteriophage T7 RNA polymerase
    943..962     +  CDS            3xFLAG (fragment): three tandem FLAG® epitope tags
    991..1575    +  CDS            FokI cleavage domain: nonspecific DNA cleavage domain of the FokI endonuclease (Li et al., 1992) must dimerize to be catalytically active
   1591..1632    +  CDS            V5 tag: epitope tag from simian virus 5
   1688..1912    +  polyA_signal   bGH poly(A) signal: bovine growth hormone polyadenylation signal
   1916..1937    +  promoter       SV40 promoter (fragment): SV40 enhancer and early promoter
   1958..2386    +  rep_origin     f1 ori (sequence partly withheld): f1 bacteriophage origin of replication; arrow indicates direction of (+) strand synthesis
   2400..2730    +  promoter       SV40 promoter: SV40 enhancer and early promoter
   2778..2825    +  promoter       EM7 promoter: synthetic bacterial promoter&nbsp
   2844..3242    +  CDS            BSD: blasticidin S deaminase; Aspergillus terreus BSD; confers resistance to blasticidin
   3243..3270    +  CDS            BleoR (fragment): antibiotic-binding protein; Sh ble from Streptoalloteichus hindustanus; confers resistance to bleomycin, phleomycin, and Zeocin™
   3280..3405    +  CDS            ble (fragment): BLE_KLEPN - Experimental evidence at protein level: Swiss-Prot protein existence level 1. Binding protein with a strong affinity to the bleomycin family of antibiotics. Binds to CL990; an antimitotic-antibiotic compound. From Klebsiella pneumoniae.
   3400..3521    +  polyA_signal   SV40 poly(A) signal: SV40 polyadenylation signal
   3594..3610    -  protein_bind   lac operator: The lac repressor binds to the lac operator to inhibit transcription in E. coli. This inhibition can be relieved by adding lactose or isopropyl-β-D-thiogalactopyranoside (IPTG). lac repressor encoded by lacI
   3618..3648    -  promoter       lac promoter: promoter for the E. coli lac operon
   3663..3684    -  protein_bind   CAP binding site: CAP binding activates transcription in the presence of cAMP. E. coli catabolite activator protein
   3697..3789    -  CDS            lacI (fragment): lac repressor; lacI; The lac repressor binds to the lac operator to inhibit transcription in E. coli. This inhibition can be relieved by adding lactose or isopropyl-β-D-thiogalactopyranoside (IPTG).
   3972..4560    -  rep_origin     ori: high-copy-number ColE1/pMB1/pBR322/pUC origin of replication
   4731..5591    -  CDS            AmpR: β-lactamase; bla; confers resistance to ampicillin, carbenicillin, and related antibiotics
   5592..5696    -  promoter       AmpR promoter: bla
>Addgene plasmid #27203 | pMLM802 | depositor full sequence | sequence record 10719 | Author sequence
GACGGATCGGGAGATCTCCCGATCCCCTATGGTCGACTCTCAGTACAATCTGCTCTGATGCCGCATAGTT
AAGCCAGTATCTGCTCCCTGCTTGTGTGTTGGAGGTCGCTGAGTAGTGCGCGAGCAAAATTTAAGCTACA
ACAAGGCAAGGCTTGACCGACAATTGCATGAAGAATCTGCTTAGGGTTAGGCGTTTTGCGCTGCTTCGCG
ATGTACGGGCCAGATATACGCGTTGACATTGATTATTGACTAGTTATTAATAGTAATCAATTACGGGGTC
ATTAGTTCATAGCCCATATATGGAGTTCCGCGTTACATAACTTACGGTAAATGGCCCGCCTGGCTGACCG
CCCAACGACCCCCGCCCATTGACGTCAATAATGACGTATGTTCCCATAGTAACGCCAATAGGGACTTTCC
ATTGACGTCAATGGGTGGACTATTTACGGTAAACTGCCCACTTGGCAGTACATCAAGTGTATCATATGCC
AAGTACGCCCCCTATTGACGTCAATGACGGTAAATGGCCCGCCTGGCATTATGCCCAGTACATGACCTTA
TGGGACTTTCCTACTTGGCAGTACATCTACGTATTAGTCATCGCTATTACCATGGTGATGCGGTTTTGGC
AGTACATCAATGGGCGTGGATAGCGGTTTGACTCACGGGGATTTCCAAGTCTCCACCCCATTGACGTCAA
TGGGAGTTTGTTTTGGCACCAAAATCAACGGGACTTTCCAAAATGTCGTAACAACTCCGCCCCATTGACG
CAAATGGGCGGTAGGCGTGTACGGTGGGAGGTCTATATAAGCAGAGCTCTCTGGCTAACTAGAGAACCCA
CTGCTTACTGGCTTATCGAAATTAATACGACTCACTATAGGGAGACCCAAGCTGGCTAGCACCATGGGAC
CTAAGAAAAAGAGGAAGGTGGCTGCCGCTGACTACAAGGATGACGACGATAAATCTAGAAAATATGCGGC
CGCTCGAGCCCTAGTCAAAAGTGAACTGGAGGAGAAGAAATCTGAACTTCGTCATAAATTGAAATATGTG
CCTCATGAATATATTGAATTAATTGAAATTGCCAGAAATTCCACTCAGGATAGAATTCTTGAAATGAAGG
TAATGGAATTTTTTATGAAAGTTTATGGATATAGAGGTAAACATTTGGGTGGATCAAGGAAACCGGACGG
AGCAATTTATACTGTCGGATCTCCTATTGATTACGGTGTGATCGTGGATACTAAAGCTTATAGCGGAGGT
TATAATCTGCCAATTGGCCAAGCAGATGAAATGGAGCGATATGTCGAAGAAAATCAAACACGAAACAAAC
ATCTCAACCCTAATGAATGGTGGAAAGTCTATCCATCTTCTGTAACGGAATTTAAGTTTTTATTTGTGAG
TGGTCACTTTAAAGGAAACTACAAAGCTCAGCTTACACGATTAAATCATATCACTAATTGTAATGGAGCT
GTTCTTAGTGTAGAAGAGCTTTTAATTGGTGGAGAAATGATTAAAGCCGGCACATTAACCTTAGAGGAAG
TGAGACGGAAATTTAATAACGGCGAGATAAACTTTTAAGGGCCCTTCGAAGGTAAGCCTATCCCTAACCC
TCTCCTCGGTCTCGATTCTACGCGTACCGGTCATCATCACCATCACCATTGAGTTTAAACCCGCTGATCA
GCCTCGACTGTGCCTTCTAGTTGCCAGCCATCTGTTGTTTGCCCCTCCCCCGTGCCTTCCTTGACCCTGG
AAGGTGCCACTCCCACTGTCCTTTCCTAATAAAATGAGGAAATTGCATCGCATTGTCTGAGTAGGTGTCA
TTCTATTCTGGGGGGTGGGGTGGGGCAGGACAGCAAGGGGGAGGATTGGGAAGACAATAGCAGGCATGCT
GGGGATGCGGTGGGCTCTATGGCTTCTGAGGCGGAAAGAACCAGCTGGGGCTCTAGGGGGTATCCCC
[124 nt withheld, positions 1958-2081]
C
[32 nt withheld, positions 2083-2114]
CA
[57 nt withheld, positions 2117-2173]
A
[49 nt withheld, positions 2175-2223]
CCTTTGACGTTGGAGTCCACGTTCTTT
[37 nt withheld, positions 2251-2287]
ACCCTATCTCGGTCTATTCTTTTGATTTATAAGGGATTTTGGGGATTTCGGCCTATTGGTTAAAAAATGA
GCTGATTTAACAAAAATTTAACGCGAATTAATTCTGTGGAATGTGTGTCAGTTAGGGTGTGGAAAGTCCC
CAGGCTCCCCAGGCAGGCAGAAGTATGCAAAGCATGCATCTCAATTAGTCAGCAACCAGGTGTGGAAAGT
CCCCAGGCTCCCCAGCAGGCAGAAGTATGCAAAGCATGCATCTCAATTAGTCAGCAACCATAGTCCCGCC
CCTAACTCCGCCCATCCCGCCCCTAACTCCGCCCAGTTCCGCCCATTCTCCGCCCCATGGCTGACTAATT
TTTTTTATTTATGCAGAGGCCGAGGCCGCCTCTGCCTCTGAGCTATTCCAGAAGTAGTGAGGAGGCTTTT
TTGGAGGCCTAGGCTTTTGCAAAAAGCTCCCGGGAGCTTGTATATCCATTTTCGGATCTGATCAGCACGT
GTTGACAATTAATCATCGGCATAGTATATCGGCATAGTATAATACGACAAGGTGAGGAACTAAACCATGG
CCAAGCCTTTGTCTCAAGAAGAATCCACCCTCATTGAAAGAGCAACGGCTACAATCAACAGCATCCCCAT
CTCTGAAGACTACAGCGTCGCCAGCGCAGCTCTCTCTAGCGACGGCCGCATCTTCACTGGTGTCAATGTA
TATCATTTTACTGGGGGACCTTGTGCAGAACTCGTGGTGCTGGGCACTGCTGCTGCTGCGGCAGCTGGCA
ACCTGACTTGTATCGTCGCGATCGGAAATGAGAACAGGGGCATCTTGAGCCCCTGCGGACGGTGTCGACA
GGTGCTTCTCGATCTGCATCCTGGGATCAAAGCGATAGTGAAGGACAGTGATGGACAGCCGACGGCAGTT
GGGATTCGTGAATTGCTGCCCTCTGGTTATGTGTGGGAGGGCTAAGCACTTCGTGGCCGAGGAGCAGGAC
TGACACGTGCTACGAGATTTCGATTCCACCGCCGCCTTCTATGAAAGGTTGGGCTTCGGAATCGTTTTCC
GGGACGCCGGCTGGATGATCCTCCAGCGCGGGGATCTCATGCTGGAGTTCTTCGCCCACCCCAACTTGTT
TATTGCAGCTTATAATGGTTACAAATAAAGCAATAGCATCACAAATTTCACAAATAAAGCATTTTTTTCA
CTGCATTCTAGTTGTGGTTTGTCCAAACTCATCAATGTATCTTATCATGTCTGTATACCGTCGACCTCTA
GCTAGAGCTTGGCGTAATCATGGTCATAGCTGTTTCCTGTGTGAAATTGTTATCCGCTCACAATTCCACA
CAACATACGAGCCGGAAGCATAAAGTGTAAAGCCTGGGGTGCCTAATGAGTGAGCTAACTCACATTAATT
GCGTTGCGCTCACTGCCCGCTTTCCAGTCGGGAAACCTGTCGTGCCAGCTGCATTAATGAATCGGCCAAC
GCGCGGGGAGAGGCGGTTTGCGTATTGGGCGCTCTTCCGCTTCCTCGCTCACTGACTCGCTGCGCTCGGT
CGTTCGGCTGCGGCGAGCGGTATCAGCTCACTCAAAGGCGGTAATACGGTTATCCACAGAATCAGGGGAT
AACGCAGGAAAGAACATGTGAGCAAAAGGCCAGCAAAAGGCCAGGAACCGTAAAAAGGCCGCGTTGCTGG
CGTTTTTCCATAGGCTCCGCCCCCCTGACGAGCATCACAAAAATCGACGCTCAAGTCAGAGGTGGCGAAA
CCCGACAGGACTATAAAGATACCAGGCGTTTCCCCCTGGAAGCTCCCTCGTGCGCTCTCCTGTTCCGACC
CTGCCGCTTACCGGATACCTGTCCGCCTTTCTCCCTTCGGGAAGCGTGGCGCTTTCTCAATGCTCACGCT
GTAGGTATCTCAGTTCGGTGTAGGTCGTTCGCTCCAAGCTGGGCTGTGTGCACGAACCCCCCGTTCAGCC
CGACCGCTGCGCCTTATCCGGTAACTATCGTCTTGAGTCCAACCCGGTAAGACACGACTTATCGCCACTG
GCAGCAGCCACTGGTAACAGGATTAGCAGAGCGAGGTATGTAGGCGGTGCTACAGAGTTCTTGAAGTGGT
GGCCTAACTACGGCTACACTAGAAGGACAGTATTTGGTATCTGCGCTCTGCTGAAGCCAGTTACCTTCGG
AAAAAGAGTTGGTAGCTCTTGATCCGGCAAACAAACCACCGCTGGTAGCGGTGGTTTTTTTGTTTGCAAG
CAGCAGATTACGCGCAGAAAAAAAGGATCTCAAGAAGATCCTTTGATCTTTTCTACGGGGTCTGACGCTC
AGTGGAACGAAAACTCACGTTAAGGGATTTTGGTCATGAGATTATCAAAAAGGATCTTCACCTAGATCCT
TTTAAATTAAAAATGAAGTTTTAAATCAATCTAAAGTATATATGAGTAAACTTGGTCTGACAGTTACCAA
TGCTTAATCAGTGAGGCACCTATCTCAGCGATCTGTCTATTTCGTTCATCCATAGTTGCCTGACTCCCCG
TCGTGTAGATAACTACGATACGGGAGGGCTTACCATCTGGCCCCAGTGCTGCAATGATACCGCGAGACCC
ACGCTCACCGGCTCCAGATTTATCAGCAATAAACCAGCCAGCCGGAAGGGCCGAGCGCAGAAGTGGTCCT
GCAACTTTATCCGCCTCCATCCAGTCTATTAATTGTTGCCGGGAAGCTAGAGTAAGTAGTTCGCCAGTTA
ATAGTTTGCGCAACGTTGTTGCCATTGCTACAGGCATCGTGGTGTCACGCTCGTCGTTTGGTATGGCTTC
ATTCAGCTCCGGTTCCCAACGATCAAGGCGAGTTACATGATCCCCCATGTTGTGCAAAAAAGCGGTTAGC
TCCTTCGGTCCTCCGATCGTTGTCAGAAGTAAGTTGGCCGCAGTGTTATCACTCATGGTTATGGCAGCAC
TGCATAATTCTCTTACTGTCATGCCATCCGTAAGATGCTTTTCTGTGACTGGTGAGTACTCAACCAAGTC
ATTCTGAGAATAGTGTATGCGGCGACCGAGTTGCTCTTGCCCGGCGTCAATACGGGATAATACCGCGCCA
CATAGCAGAACTTTAAAAGTGCTCATCATTGGAAAACGTTCTTCGGGGCGAAAACTCTCAAGGATCTTAC
CGCTGTTGAGATCCAGTTCGATGTAACCCACTCGTGCACCCAACTGATCTTCAGCATCTTTTACTTTCAC
CAGCGTTTCTGGGTGAGCAAAAACAGGAAGGCAAAATGCCGCAAAAAAGGGAATAAGGGCGACACGGAAA
TGTTGAATACTCATACTCTTCCTTTTTCAATATTATTGAAGCATTTATCAGGGTTATTGTCTCATGAGCG
GATACATATTTGAATGTATTTAGAAAAATAAACAAATAGGGGTTCCGCGCACATTTCCCCGAAAAGTGCC
ACCTGACGTC
