>Addgene plasmid #27203 | pMLM802 | addgene partial sequence | sequence record 33560 | 27203 with BGH-rev
TGATGGTGATGATGACCGGTACGCGTAGAATCGAGACCGAGGAGAGGGTTAGGGATAGGCTTACCTTCGA
AGGGCCCTTAAAAGTTTATCTCGCCGTTATTAAATTTCCGTCTCACTTCCTCTAAGGTTAATGTGCCGGC
TTTAATCATTTCTCCACCAATTAAAAGCTCTTCTACACTAAGAACAGCTCCATTACAATTAGTGATATGA
TTTAATCGTGTAAGCTGAGCTTTGTAGTTTCCTTTAAAGTGACCACTCACAAATAAAAACTTAAATTCCG
TTACAGAAGATGGATAGACTTTCCACCATTCATTAGGGTTGAGATGTTTGTTTCGTGTTTGATTTTCTTC
GACATATCGCTCCATTTCATCTGCTTGGCCAATTGGCAGATTATAACCTCCGCTATAAGCTTTAGTATCC
ACGATCACACCGTAATCAATAGGAGATCCGACAGTATAAATTGCTCCGTCCGGTTTCCTTGATCCACCCA
AATGTTTACCTCTATATCCATAAACTTTCATAAAAAATTCCATTACCTTCATTTCAAGAATTCTATCCTG
AGTGGAATTTCTGGCAATTTCAATTAATTCAATATATTCATGAGGCACATATTTCAATTTATGACGAAGT
TCAGATTTCTTCTCCTCCAGTTCACTTTTGACTAGGGCTCGAGCGGCCGCATATTTTCTAGATTTATCGT
CGTCATCCTTGTAGTCAGCGGCAGCCACCTTCCTCTTTTTCTTAGGTCCCATGGTGCTAGCCAGCTTGGG
TCTCCCTATAGTGAGTCGTATTAATTTCGATAAGCCAGTAAGCAGTGGGTTCTCTAGTTAGCCAGAGAGC
TCTGCTTATATAGACCTCCCACCGTACACGCCTACCGCCCATTTGCGTCAATGGGG
